Addgene plasmid #171801: pCRISPaint-mNeon-F-hgp100-PuroR [M1G]
Purpose: Universal donor plasmid for CRISPitope method encoding mNeon fluorescent protein, FLAG tag, human gp100 CD8+ T cell epitope [AA: 25-33 (KVPRNQDWL)] and puromycin resistance cassette [p.M1G]
Depositing lab: Michael Hoelzel. Depositing organization: Universitaetsklinikum Bonn. Publication: Adoptive T Cell Therapy Targeting Different Gene Products Reveals Diverse and Context-Dependent Immune Evasion in Melanoma. Effern M, Glodde N, Braun M, Liebing J, Boll HN, Yong M, Bawden E, Hinze D, van den Boorn-Konijnenberg D, Daoud M, Aymans P, Landsberg J, Smyth MJ, Flatz L, Tuting T, Bald T, Gebhardt T, Holzel M. Immunity. 2020 Sep 15;53(3):564-580.e9. doi: 10.1016/j.immuni.2020.07.007. Epub 2020 Aug 3. PubMed 32750334.
Backbone
  Vector backbone: pCRISPaint
  Backbone manufacturer: Based on plasmids published by Schmid-Burgk et al. 2016 (DOI: 10.1038/ncomms12338)
  Backbone size w/o insert (bp): 2542
  Total vector size (bp): 3997
  Vector type: Gene tagging
  Selectable markers: Puromycin
Growth in bacteria
  Bacterial resistance: Ampicillin, 100 μg/mL
  Growth temperature: 37°C
  Growth strain: DH5alpha
  Copy number: High Copy
Gene/Insert
  Gene/Insert name: mNeonGreen-FLAG-hgp100-T2A-PuroR
  Species: H. sapiens (human), Synthetic; Branchiostoma lanceolatum, Streptomyces alboniger
  Insert size (bp): 1455
  Mutation: PuroR: Changed Methionin 1 to Glycine.
  Cloning method: Restriction Enzyme; 5′ cloning site Unknown (unknown if destroyed); 3′ cloning site Unknown (unknown if destroyed)
  Sequencing primers: 5′ CGATAGTACTAACATACGCTCTCCA; 3′ CTCCCCCTGAACCTGAAAC
Terms and licenses: Academic/Nonprofit Terms; Industry Terms: Not Available to Industry
How to cite: pCRISPaint-mNeon-F-hgp100-PuroR [M1G] was a gift from Michael Hoelzel (Addgene plasmid # 171801 ; http://n2t.net/addgene:171801 ; RRID:Addgene_171801)
