[The description below was written by a language model from this plasmid's Addgene catalogue record and pLannotate feature annotations shown in this document.]
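Description:
pCRISPaint-mNeon-F-hgp100-PuroR [M1G] is a roughly 4 kb universal donor plasmid for CRISPR-assisted gene tagging in mammalian cells, built on the pCRISPaint backbone and used in the CRISPitope method. It is propagated in E. coli as a high-copy plasmid through a ColE1/pUC-type origin and selected with ampicillin via the β-lactamase gene. Puromycin serves as the selection in the targeted mammalian cells.

The 1,455 bp payload is a single promoterless open reading frame: the bright monomeric fluorescent protein mNeonGreen, a FLAG epitope tag, the human gp100 CD8+ T cell epitope (residues 25–33), a T2A self-cleaving peptide and puromycin N-acetyltransferase. No eukaryotic promoter is annotated upstream of the cassette. Instead, a synthetic poly(A) signal and a transcriptional pause site precede it, elements that normally suppress read-through transcription from the backbone, and an SV40 poly(A) signal is annotated just downstream. The puromycin resistance gene has its initiator methionine changed to glycine (M1G). This presumably prevents independent translation initiation, so that resistance depends on in-frame fusion of the cassette to an expressed endogenous gene. After such an integration, the tagged gene product would carry the fluorescent reporter, the FLAG tag and the model T cell epitope, while T2A would release the resistance enzyme as a separate protein.

The associated work used this approach to attach a defined gp100 epitope to different endogenous gene products in melanoma, in order to study immune evasion under adoptive T cell therapy. The feature table also flags short fragments of tetracycline resistance and SV40 large T antigen sequence. These appear to be backbone remnants rather than functional genes. The T2A and gp100 epitope themselves are not annotated in the table.
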