Features (pLannotate 1.2.2; 11 found; start..end, strand, type, name):
      1..49      +  polyA_signal   poly(A) signal: synthetic polyadenylation signal
     63..154     +  misc_feature   pause site: RNA polymerase II transcriptional pause signal from the human α2 globin gene
    227..928     +  CDS            mNeonGreen: bright monomeric yellow-green fluorescent protein derived from LanYFP (Shaner et al., 2013)
    940..960     +  CDS            3xFLAG (fragment): three tandem FLAG® epitope tags
   1084..1681    +  CDS            PuroR (fragment): puromycin N-acetyltransferase; pac from Streptomyces; confers resistance to puromycin
   1706..1827    -  polyA_signal   SV40 poly(A) signal: SV40 polyadenylation signal
   1850..1918    -  CDS            large T antigen (fragment): large T antigen from SV40 (simian virus 40)
   1934..2066    +  CDS            TcR (fragment): tetracycline efflux protein; tet; confers resistance to tetracycline
   2246..2834    -  rep_origin     ori: high-copy-number ColE1/pMB1/pBR322/pUC origin of replication
   3034..3894    -  CDS            AmpR: β-lactamase confers resistance to ampicillin, carbenicillin, and related antibiotics
   3895..3936    -  promoter       AmpR promoter (fragment): bla
>Addgene plasmid #171801 | pCRISPaint-mNeon-F-hgp100-PuroR [M1G] | addgene full sequence | sequence record 337972 | Addgene NGS Result
AATAAAATATCTTTATTTTCATTACATCTGTGTGTTGGTTTTTTGTGTGAATCGATAGTACTAACATACG
CTCTCCATCAAAACAAAACGAAACAAAACAAACTAGCAAAATAGGCTGTCCCCAGTGCAAGTGCAGGTGC
CAGAACATTTCTCTTAATGATAGCTAGGATCGCTAGCGGGCCAGTACCCAAAAAGCGGGGGGTCTGGTGG
CAGTGGAGGGGGATCCGTGAGCAAGGGCGAGGAGGATAACGCCTCTCTCCCAGCGACACATGAGTTACAC
ATCTTTGGCTCCATCAACGGTGTGGACTTTGACATGGTGGGTCAGGGCACCGGCAATCCAAATGATGGTT
ATGAGGAGTTAAACCTGAAGTCCACCAAGGGTGACCTCCAGTTCTCCCCCTGGATTCTGGTCCCTCATAT
CGGGTATGGCTTCCATCAGTACCTGCCCTACCCTGACGGGATGTCGCCTTTCCAGGCCGCCATGGTAGAT
GGCTCCGGATACCAAGTCCATCGCACAATGCAGTTTGAAGATGGTGCCTCCCTTACTGTTAACTACCGCT
ACACCTACGAGGGAAGCCACATCAAAGGAGAGGCCCAGGTGAAGGGGACTGGTTTCCCTGCTGACGGTCC
TGTGATGACCAACTCGCTGACCGCTGCGGACTGGTGCAGGTCGAAGAAGACTTACCCCAACGACAAAACC
ATCATCAGTACCTTTAAGTGGAGTTACACCACTGGAAATGGCAAGCGCTACCGGAGCACTGCGCGGACCA
CCTACACCTTTGCCAAGCCAATGGCGGCTAACTATCTGAAGAACCAGCCGATGTACGTGTTCCGTAAGAC
GGAGCTCAAGCACTCCAAGACCGAGCTCAACTTCAAGGAGTGGCAAAAGGCCTTTACCGATGTGATGGGC
ATGGACGAGCTGTACAAGAGCGGCTCCGCCGATTACAAGGATGACGACGACAAACGATCGGGGCCTAGGC
TGAAAGTGCCGCGCAACCAGGATTGGCTGGTGTACAAGGGATCCGGAGAGGGCAGAGGAAGTCTGCTAAC
ATGCGGTGACGTCGAGGAGAATCCTGGCCCAGGGACCGAGTACAAGCCCACGGTGCGCCTCGCCACCCGC
GACGACGTCCCCAGGGCCGTACGCACCCTCGCCGCCGCGTTCGCCGACTACCCCGCCACGCGCCACACCG
TCGATCCGGACCGCCACATCGAGCGGGTCACCGAGCTGCAAGAACTCTTCCTCACGCGCGTCGGGCTCGA
CATCGGCAAGGTGTGGGTCGCGGACGACGGCGCCGCGGTGGCGGTCTGGACCACGCCGGAGAGCGTCGAA
GCGGGGGCGGTGTTCGCCGAGATCGGCCCGCGCATGGCCGAGTTGAGCGGTTCCCGGCTGGCCGCGCAGC
AACAGATGGAAGGCCTCCTGGCGCCGCACCGGCCCAAGGAGCCCGCGTGGTTCCTGGCCACCGTCGGCGT
CTCGCCCGACCACCAGGGCAAGGGTCTGGGCAGCGCCGTCGTGCTCCCCGGAGTGGAGGCGGCCGAGCGC
GCCGGGGTGCCCGCCTTCCTGGAGACCTCCGCGCCCCGCAACCTCCCCTTCTACGAGCGGCTCGGCTTCA
CCGTCACCGCCGACGTCGAGGTGCCCGAAGGACCGCGCACCTGGTGCATGACCCGCAAGCCCGGTGCCTG
AGCGGCCCGCTTCGAGCAGACATGATAAGATACATTGATGAGTTTGGACAAACCACAACTAGAATGCAGT
GAAAAAAATGCTTTATTTGTGAAATTTGTGATGCTATTGCTTTATTTGTAACCATTATAAGCTGCAATAA
ACAAGTTAACAACAACAATTGCATTCATTTTATGTTTCAGGTTCAGGGGGAGGTGTGGGAGGTTTTTTAA
AGCAAGTAAAACCTCTACAAATGTGGTAAAATCGATAAGGATCCGTCGACCGATGCCCTTGAGAGCCTTC
AACCCAGTCAGCTCCTTCCGGTGGGCGCGGGGCATGACTATCGTCGCCGCACTTATGACTGTCTTCTTTA
TCATGCAACTCGTAGGACAGGTGCCGGCAGCGCTCTTCCGCTTCCTCGCTCACTGACTCGCTGCGCTCGG
TCGTTCGGCTGCGGCGAGCGGTATCAGCTCACTCAAAGGCGGTAATACGGTTATCCACAGAATCAGGGGA
TAACGCAGGAAAGAACATGTGAGCAAAAGGCCAGCAAAAGGCCAGGAACCGTAAAAAGGCCGCGTTGCTG
GCGTTTTTCCATAGGCTCCGCCCCCCTGACGAGCATCACAAAAATCGACGCTCAAGTCAGAGGTGGCGAA
ACCCGACAGGACTATAAAGATACCAGGCGTTTCCCCCTGGAAGCTCCCTCGTGCGCTCTCCTGTTCCGAC
CCTGCCGCTTACCGGATACCTGTCCGCCTTTCTCCCTTCGGGAAGCGTGGCGCTTTCTCATAGCTCACGC
TGTAGGTATCTCAGTTCGGTGTAGGTCGTTCGCTCCAAGCTGGGCTGTGTGCACGAACCCCCCGTTCAGC
CCGACCGCTGCGCCTTATCCGGTAACTATCGTCTTGAGTCCAACCCGGTAAGACACGACTTATCGCCACT
GGCAGCAGCCACTGGTAACAGGATTAGCAGAGCGAGGTATGTAGGCGGTGCTACAGAGTTCTTGAAGTGG
TGGCCTAACTACGGCTACACTAGAAGAACAGTATTTGGTATCTGCGCTCTGCTGAAGCCAGTTACCTTCG
GAAAAAGAGTTGGTAGCTCTTGATCCGGCAAACAAACCACCGCTGGTAGCGGTGGTTTTTTTGTTTGCAA
GCAGCAGATTACGCGCAGAAAAAAAGGATCTCAAGAAGATCCTTTGATCTTTTCTACGGGGTCTGACGCT
CAGTGGAACGAAAACTCACGTTAAGGGATTTTGGTCATGAGATTATCAAAAAGGATCTTCACCTAGATCC
TTTTAAATTAAAAATGAAGTTTTAAATCAATCTAAAGTATATATGAGTAAACTTGGTCTGACAGCGGCCG
CAAATGCTAAACCACTGCAGTGGTTACCAGTGCTTGATCAGTGAGGCACCGATCTCAGCGATCTGCCTAT
TTCGTTCGTCCATAGTGGCCTGACTCCCCGTCGTGTAGATCACTACGATTCGTGAGGGCTTACCATCAGG
CCCCAGCGCAGCAATGATGCCGCGAGAGCCGCGTTCACCGGCCCCCGATTTGTCAGCAATGAACCAGCCA
GCAGGGAGGGCCGAGCGAAGAAGTGGTCCTGCTACTTTGTCCGCCTCCATCCAGTCTATGAGCTGCTGTC
GTGATGCTAGAGTAAGAAGTTCGCCAGTGAGTAGTTTCCGAAGAGTTGTGGCCATTGCTACTGGCATCGT
GGTATCACGCTCGTCGTTCGGTATGGCTTCGTTCAACTCTGGTTCCCAGCGGTCAAGCCGGGTCACATGA
TCACCCATATTATGAAGAAATGCAGTCAGCTCCTTAGGGCCTCCGATCGTTGTCAGAAGTAAGTTGGCCG
CGGTGTTGTCGCTCATGGTAATGGCAGCACTACACAATTCTCTTACCGTCATGCCATCCGTAAGATGCTT
TTCCGTGACCGGCGAGTACTCAACCAAGTCGTTTTGTGAGTAGTGTATACGGCGACCAAGCTGCTCTTGC
CCGGCGTCTATACGGGACAACACCGCGCCACATAGCAGTACTTTGAAAGTGCTCATCATCGGGAATCGTT
CTTCGGGGCGGAAAGACTCAAGGATCTTGCCGCTATTGAGATCCAGTTCGATATAGCCCACTCTTGCACC
CAGTTGATCTTCAGCATCTTTTACTTTCACCAGCGTTTCGGGGTGTGCAAAAACAGGCAAGCAAAATGCC
GCAAAGAAGGGAATGAGTGCGACACGAAAATGTTGGATGCTCATACTCGTCCTTTTTCAATATTATTGAA
GCATTTATCAGAGTTACTAGTACGTCTCTCAAGGATAAGTAAGTAATATTAAGGTACGGGAGGTATTGGA
CAGGCCGC
